Addgene plasmid #24384: pShuttle-EGFP-CLASP2 340-1084 9xS/A
Depositing lab: Torsten Wittmann. Depositing organization: University of California, San Francisco (UCSF). Publication: GSK3beta phosphorylation modulates CLASP-microtubule association and lamella microtubule attachment. Kumar P, Lyle KS, Gierke S, Matov A, Danuser G, Wittmann T. J Cell Biol. 2009 Mar 23. 184(6):895-908. 10.1083/jcb.200901042 PubMed 19289791.
Backbone
  Vector backbone: pShuttle-CMV
  Backbone manufacturer: Agilent Technologies
  Backbone size w/o insert (bp): 7469
  Vector type: Mammalian Expression
  Selectable markers: Neomycin (select with G418)
Growth in bacteria
  Bacterial resistance: Kanamycin, 50 μg/mL
  Growth temperature: 37°C
  Growth strain: DH5alpha
  Copy number: Unknown
Gene/Insert
  Gene/Insert name: CLASP2 (340-1084) 9xS/A (alt name: CLASP2)
  Species: H. sapiens (human)
  Insert size (bp): 3300
  Mutation: Nonphosphorylatable CLASP2 deletion mutant. Mutation of six serines (S594/598/602/606/610/614) to alanine in GSK3β motif plus S568/572/576.
  Entrez Gene: CLASP2
  Tag / fusion protein: EGFP (N terminal on insert)
  Cloning method: Restriction Enzyme; 5′ cloning site KpnI (unknown if destroyed); 3′ cloning site NotI (unknown if destroyed)
  Sequencing primers: 5′ CMV-F, EGFP-C
Resource information
  A portion of this plasmid was derived from a plasmid made by: CLASP2 cDNA was a gift from Anna Akhmanova
Terms and licenses: Academic/Nonprofit Terms; Industry Terms: Not Available to Industry
Depositor comments: See the attached file for the old NIH reference sequence. Numbering starts at amino acid 78 and is off by 8 amino acids because of an insertion that is not accounted for.
How to cite: pShuttle-EGFP-CLASP2 340-1084 9xS/A was a gift from Torsten Wittmann (Addgene plasmid # 24384 ; http://n2t.net/addgene:24384 ; RRID:Addgene_24384)
