[The description below was written by a language model from this plasmid's Addgene catalogue record, the feature table of its GenBank file and pLannotate feature annotations shown in this document.]
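Description:
pShuttle-EGFP-CLASP2 340-1084 9xS/A is an adenoviral shuttle plasmid built on the pShuttle-CMV backbone and catalogued as a mammalian expression vector. The annotated full sequence (about 10.5 kb) shows the typical shuttle layout. An adenovirus serotype 5 left ITR and Ψ packaging signal precede the expression cassette. Downstream lie adenoviral segments (pIX and IVa2 coding regions, then E4 ORF1/ORF2 sequence and the right ITR) that act as homology arms for recombination into an adenoviral genome backbone, so that a recombinant adenovirus can be generated. The plasmid can also be transfected directly. It replicates in E. coli from a high-copy ColE1/pUC-type origin and is selected with kanamycin through the Tn5 NeoR/KanR gene. The record also lists neomycin/G418 as a selectable marker, although no eukaryotic promoter for this gene is annotated. An f1 origin and remnant fragments of β-lactamase and Tn5 transposase are also present.

The payload is driven by the CMV immediate-early enhancer and promoter and terminated by an SV40 polyadenylation signal. It encodes EGFP fused to the N-terminus of a human CLASP2 fragment (residues 340–1084), cloned between KpnI and NotI. CLASP2 is a microtubule plus-end tracking protein that stabilises dynamic microtubules. In this deletion mutant nine serines are changed to alanine: six in the GSK3β motif (S594/598/602/606/610/614) plus S568/572/576, which makes the fragment nonphosphorylatable at these sites. The depositor notes that residue numbering follows an older reference sequence and is offset. The construct is suited to live imaging of how GSK3β phosphorylation controls CLASP2 association with microtubules. The separate GenBank record covers only 902 bp and carries no annotated features.
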