Features (pLannotate 1.2.2; 19 found; start..end, strand, type, name):
      1..103     +  repeat_region  ITR: inverted terminal repeat of human adenovirus serotype 5 inverted
    191..341     +  misc_signal    Ad5 Ψ: packaging signal for adenovirus serotype 5
    399..702     +  enhancer       CMV enhancer: human cytomegalovirus immediate early enhancer
    703..906     +  promoter       CMV promoter: human cytomegalovirus (CMV) immediate early promoter
    952..1668    +  CDS            EGFP: EGFP is a basic (constitutively fluorescent) green fluorescent protein published in 1996, derived from Aequorea victoria. It is reported to be a rapidly-maturing weak dimer with moderate acid sensitivity.
   1684..3960    +  CDS            CLASP2 (fragment): CLAP2_HUMAN - Also known as KIAA0627. Experimental evidence at protein level: Swiss-Prot protein existence level 1. Microtubule plus-end tracking protein that promotes the stabilization of dynamic microtubules (PubMed:26003921). Involved in the nucleation of noncentrosomal microtubules originating from the trans-Golgi network (TGN). Required for the polarization of the cytoplasmic microtubule arrays in migrating cells towards the leading edge of the cell. May act at the cell cortex to enhance the frequency of rescue of depolymerizing microtubules by attaching their plus-ends to cortical platfo
   4022..4106    +  CDS            large T antigen (fragment): large T antigen from SV40 (simian virus 40)
   4129..4250    +  polyA_signal   SV40 poly(A) signal: SV40 polyadenylation signal
   4344..4763    +  CDS            IX: CAP9_ADE05 - Experimental evidence at protein level: Swiss-Prot protein existence level 1. Structural component of the virion that acts as a cement protein on the capsid exterior and forms triskelion structures consisting of three molecules that stabilize three hexon trimers at the center of each icosahedral facet and fixes the peripentonal hexons. Dispensable for assembly. During virus entry, recruits the anterograde motor kinesin-1 to the capsid docked at the nuclear pore complex thereby subjecting the docked capsid to a pulling force. The resulting tension leads to capsid disruption, disper
   4829..6163    -  CDS            IVa2: PKG1_ADE05 - Experimental evidence at protein level: Swiss-Prot protein existence level 1. Component of the packaging machinery which encapsidates the viral DNA into preformed capsids and transcriptional activator of the viral major late promoter (MLP). Binds, along with packaging proteins 2 and 3, to the specific packaging sequence on the left end of viral genomic DNA and displays ATPase activity thereby providing the power stroke of the packaging machinery. The activity of packaging protein IVa2 is stimulated by protein 33K which acts as a terminase. May be the protein that pumps DNA into th
   6536..6697    -  CDS            E4RF2_ADE02 (fragment): Protein predicted: Swiss-Prot protein existence level 4. From Human adenovirus C serotype 2 (HAdV-2) (Human adenovirus 2).
   6748..7131    -  CDS            E4RF1_ADE02: Experimental evidence at protein level: Swiss-Prot protein existence level 1. May modulate tight-junctions functions of infected cells through interactions with PDZ proteins. E4 ORF1 has ben show for Adenovirus 9 to interact with protein involved in tight junction regulation. May play a role in mTOR activation by activating PI3- kinase, thus overriding cellular checkpoint for translation. From Human adenovirus C serotype 2 (HAdV-2) (Human adenovirus 2).
   7441..7543    -  repeat_region  ITR: inverted terminal repeat of human adenovirus serotype 5 inverted
   7563..7617    +  misc_feature   bom (fragment): basis of mobility region from pBR322
   7803..8391    -  rep_origin     ori: high-copy-number ColE1/pMB1/pBR322/pUC origin of replication
   8563..8877    -  CDS            bla(M) (fragment): β-lactamase lacking the signal sequence; bla(M); allows cytosolic expression of β-lactamase
   8922..9191    +  CDS            tnpA (fragment): TN5P_ECOLX - Also known as tnp. Experimental evidence at protein level: Swiss-Prot protein existence level 1. Mediates transposition of transposon Tn5 by a 'cut and paste' mechanism. First, the monomeric transposase binds the 19 bp inverted DNA repeats flanking the transposon. Then, dimerization of the DNA- bound transposase creates a synaptic DNA complex. After nicking of the first DNA strand, excision of the transposon proceeds through a series of intermediates. The transposase then mediates the insertion of the transposon at a new site by strand transfer. The activity of the wild- type tran
   9223..10017   +  CDS            NeoR/KanR: aminoglycoside phosphotransferase from Tn5; aph(3')-II (or nptII); confers resistance to neomycin, kanamycin, and G418 (Geneticin®)
  10027..10444   -  rep_origin     f1 ori (sequence partly withheld): f1 bacteriophage origin of replication; arrow indicates direction of (+) strand synthesis
>Addgene plasmid #24384 | pShuttle-EGFP-CLASP2 340-1084 9xS/A | depositor full sequence | sequence record 11407 | Author sequence
CATCATCAATAATATACCTTATTTTGGATTGAAGCCAATATGATAATGAGGGGGTGGAGTTTGTGACGTG
GCGCGGGGCGTGGGAACGGGGCGGGTGACGTAGTAGTGTGGCGGAAGTGTGATGTTGCAAGTGTGGCGGA
ACACATGTAAGCGACGGATGTGGCAAAAGTGACGTTTTTGGTGTGCGCCGGTGTACACAGGAAGTGACAA
TTTTCGCGCGGTTTTAGGCGGATGTTGTAGTAAATTTGGGCGTAACCGAGTAAGATTTGGCCATTTTCGC
GGGAAAACTGAATAAGAGGAAGTGAAATCTGAATAATTTTGTGTTACTCATAGCGCGTAATACTGTAATA
GTAATCAATTACGGGGTCATTAGTTCATAGCCCATATATGGAGTTCCGCGTTACATAACTTACGGTAAAT
GGCCCGCCTGGCTGACCGCCCAACGACCCCCGCCCATTGACGTCAATAATGACGTATGTTCCCATAGTAA
CGCCAATAGGGACTTTCCATTGACGTCAATGGGTGGAGTATTTACGGTAAACTGCCCACTTGGCAGTACA
TCAAGTGTATCATATGCCAAGTACGCCCCCTATTGACGTCAATGACGGTAAATGGCCCGCCTGGCATTAT
GCCCAGTACATGACCTTATGGGACTTTCCTACTTGGCAGTACATCTACGTATTAGTCATCGCTATTACCA
TGGTGATGCGGTTTTGGCAGTACATCAATGGGCGTGGATAGCGGTTTGACTCACGGGGATTTCCAAGTCT
CCACCCCATTGACGTCAATGGGAGTTTGTTTTGGCACCAAAATCAACGGGACTTTCCAAAATGTCGTAAC
AACTCCGCCCCATTGACGCAAATGGGCGGTAGGCGTGTACGGTGGGAGGTCTATATAAGCAGAGCTGGTT
TAGTGAACCGTCAGATCCGCTAGAGATCTGGTACCGCCACCATGGTGAGCAAGGGCGAGGAGCTGTTCAC
CGGGGTGGTGCCCATCCTGGTCGAGCTGGACGGCGACGTAAACGGCCACAAGTTCAGCGTGTCCGGCGAG
GGCGAGGGCGATGCCACCTACGGCAAGCTGACCCTGAAGTTCATCTGCACCACCGGCAAGCTGCCCGTGC
CCTGGCCCACCCTCGTGACCACCCTGACCTACGGCGTGCAGTGCTTCAGCCGCTACCCCGACCACATGAA
GCAGCACGACTTCTTCAAGTCCGCCATGCCCGAAGGCTACGTCCAGGAGCGCACCATCTTCTTCAAGGAC
GACGGCAACTACAAGACCCGCGCCGAGGTGAAGTTCGAGGGCGACACCCTGGTGAACCGCATCGAGCTGA
AGGGCATCGACTTCAAGGAGGACGGCAACATCCTGGGGCACAAGCTGGAGTACAACTACAACAGCCACAA
CGTCTATATCATGGCCGACAAGCAGAAGAACGGCATCAAGGTGAACTTCAAGATCCGCCACAACATCGAG
GACGGCAGCGTGCAGCTCGCCGACCACTACCAGCAGAACACCCCCATCGGCGACGGCCCCGTGCTGCTGC
CCGACAACCACTACCTGAGCACCCAGTCCGCCCTGAGCAAAGACCCCAACGAGAAGCGCGATCACATGGT
CCTGCTGGAGTTCGTGACCGCCGCCGGGATCACTCTCGGCATGGACGAGCTGTACAAGTACTCAGATCTC
GAGCTCAAGCTTCGAATTCATGATGCTGACGCTGAGGCCAGAGTGGAGGCAAGAAAGACATACATGGGTC
TTAGAAACCACTTTCCTGGTGAAGCTGAAACATTATATAATTCCCTTGAGCCATCTTATCAGAAGAGTCT
TCAAACTTACTTAAAGAGTTCTGGCAGTGTAGCATCTCTTCCACAATCAGACAGGTCCTCATCCAGCTCA
CAGGAAAGTCTCAATCGCCCTTTTTCTTCCAAATGGTCTACAGCAAATCCATCAACTGTGGCTGGAAGAG
TATCAGCAGGCAGCAGCAAAGCCAGTTCCCTTCCAGGAAGCCTGCAGCGTTCACGAAGTGACATTGATGT
GAATGCTGCTGCAGGTGCCAAGGCACATCATGCTGCTGGACAGTCTGTGCGAAGGGGGCGCTTAGGTGCA
GGTGCCCTGAATGCAGGTTCCTATGCGTCACTAGAGGATACTTCTGACAAGCTGGATGGAACAGCATCTG
AAGATGGCCGGGTGAGAGCAAAACTTTCAGCACCACTTGCTGGCATGGGAAATGCCAAGGCAGATTCTAG
AGGAAGAAGTCGAACAAAAATGGTGTCTCAATCACAGCCTGGTAGCCGGTCTGGGTCTCCAGGAAGAGTT
CTGACCACAACAGCCCTGTCCACTGTGAGCTCTGGTGTTCAAAGAGTCCTGGTCAATTCAGCCTCAGCAC
AAAAAAGAAGCAAGATACCACGGGCCCAGGGCTGTGCCAGAGAGGCTGCTCCATCTAGGCTTTCAGTGGC
CCGAAGCAGTCGTATTCCTCGACCAAGTGTGGCTCAAGGATGCGCCCGGGAAGCTGCTCGGGAGAGCGCC
AGAGACACAGCTCCTGTTCGCTCTTTTCAGCCCCTCGCCTCCAGACACCATTCCAGATCAACTGGTGCCC
TCTACGCCCCCGAAGTGTATGGGGCCTCAGGTCCAGGTTATGGGATCAGCCAATCAAGTCGACTGTCGTC
TTCTGTTAGTGCCATGCGAGTCCTGAACACAGGTTCTGATGTGGAGGAGGCGGTGGCAGATGCCTTGAAA
AAACCAGCTCGAAGAAGATATGAATCATATGGAATGCATTCAGATGATGACGCCAACAGCGATGCATCTA
GTGCTTGTTCAGAACGCTCCTATAGTTCTCGAAATGGTAGTATTCCTACATATATGAGGCAGACGGAAGA
TGTGGCAGAAGTCCTCAATAGATGTGCTAGTTCCAATTGGTCAGAAAGGAAAGAAGGCCTCCTAGGTCTG
CAGAACTTATTAAAAAATCAGAGAACACTAAGTCGAGTTGAACTGAAAAGATTATGTGAAATTTTCACAA
GAATGTTTGCTGACCCTCATGGCAAGAGAGTATTCAGCATGTTTTTGGAGACTCTAGTGGATTTCATACA
AGTCCACAAAGATGATCTTCAAGATTGGTTGTTTGTACTGCTGACACAACTACTAAAAAAAATGGGTGCT
GATTTGCTTGGATCTGTTCAGGCAAAAGTTCAGAAAGCCCTTGATGTTACAAGAGAGTCTTTTCCAAATG
ATCTTCAGTTCAATATTCTAATGAGATTTACAGTTGATCAGACCCAGACACCAAGCTTAAAGGTGAAGGT
TGCTATCCTTAAATACATAGAAACTCTGGCCAAACAGATGGATCCAGGAGATTTTATAAATTCCAGTGAA
ACTCGCCTAGCAGTGTCTCGGGTCATCACTTGGACAACAGAACCCAAAAGTTCTGATGTTCGGAAGGCAG
CACAGTCAGTGCTGATTTCATTATTTGAACTCAATACCCCAGAGTTTACAATGTTATTAGGAGCTTTACC
AAAAACTTTTCAGGATGGTGCTACCAAGCTTCTTCATAATCACCTTCGAAACACTGGCAATGGAACCCAG
AGTTCCATGGGGAGTCCTTTGACAAGACCAACACCACGATCACCAGCTAACTGGTCCAGTCCTCTTACTT
CTCCTACCAATACATCACAGAATACTTTATCTCCAAGTGCATTTGATTATGACACAGAAAATATGAACTC
TGAAGATATTTATAGCTCTCTTAGAGGTGTCACTGAAGCAATCCAGAATTTCAGCTTCCGTAGCCAAGAA
GATATGAATGAGCCATTGAAAAGGGATTCTAAAAAAGATGATGGCGATTCAATGTGTGGTGGTCCTGGGA
TGTCTGACCCAAGAGCAGGAGGTGATGCTACTGACTCAAGTCAAACAGCTCTTGATAATAAAGCTTCATT
GCTCCATTCAATGCCTACTCACTCCTCTCCACGCTCTCGATAGGCGGCCGCTCGAGCCTAAGCTTCTAGA
TAAGATATCCGATCCACCGGATCTAGATAACTGATCATAATCAGCCATACCACATTTGTAGAGGTTTTAC
TTGCTTTAAAAAACCTCCCACACCTCCCCCTGAACCTGAAACATAAAATGAATGCAATTGTTGTTGTTAA
CTTGTTTATTGCAGCTTATAATGGTTACAAATAAAGCAATAGCATCACAAATTTCACAAATAAAGCATTT
TTTTCACTGCATTCTAGTTGTGGTTTGTCCAAACTCATCAATGTATCTTAACGCGGATCTGGGCGTGGTT
AAGGGTGGGAAAGAATATATAAGGTGGGGGTCTTATGTAGTTTTGTATCTGTTTTGCAGCAGCCGCCGCC
GCCATGAGCACCAACTCGTTTGATGGAAGCATTGTGAGCTCATATTTGACAACGCGCATGCCCCCATGGG
CCGGGGTGCGTCAGAATGTGATGGGCTCCAGCATTGATGGTCGCCCCGTCCTGCCCGCAAACTCTACTAC
CTTGACCTACGAGACCGTGTCTGGAACGCCGTTGGAGACTGCAGCCTCCGCCGCCGCTTCAGCCGCTGCA
GCCACCGCCCGCGGGATTGTGACTGACTTTGCTTTCCTGAGCCCGCTTGCAAGCAGTGCAGCTTCCCGTT
CATCCGCCCGCGATGACAAGTTGACGGCTCTTTTGGCACAATTGGATTCTTTGACCCGGGAACTTAATGT
CGTTTCTCAGCAGCTGTTGGATCTGCGCCAGCAGGTTTCTGCCCTGAAGGCTTCCTCCCCTCCCAATGCG
GTTTAAAACATAAATAAAAAACCAGACTCTGTTTGGATTTGGATCAAGCAAGTGTCTTGCTGTCTTTATT
TAGGGGTTTTGCGCGCGCGGTAGGCCCGGGACCAGCGGTCTCGGTCGTTGAGGGTCCTGTGTATTTTTTC
CAGGACGTGGTAAAGGTGACTCTGGATGTTCAGATACATGGGCATAAGCCCGTCTCTGGGGTGGAGGTAG
CACCACTGCAGAGCTTCATGCTGCGGGGTGGTGTTGTAGATGATCCAGTCGTAGCAGGAGCGCTGGGCGT
GGTGCCTAAAAATGTCTTTCAGTAGCAAGCTGATTGCCAGGGGCAGGCCCTTGGTGTAAGTGTTTACAAA
GCGGTTAAGCTGGGATGGGTGCATACGTGGGGATATGAGATGCATCTTGGACTGTATTTTTAGGTTGGCT
ATGTTCCCAGCCATATCCCTCCGGGGATTCATGTTGTGCAGAACCACCAGCACAGTGTATCCGGTGCACT
TGGGAAATTTGTCATGTAGCTTAGAAGGAAATGCGTGGAAGAACTTGGAGACGCCCTTGTGACCTCCAAG
ATTTTCCATGCATTCGTCCATAATGATGGCAATGGGCCCACGGGCGGCGGCCTGGGCGAAGATATTTCTG
GGATCACTAACGTCATAGTTGTGTTCCAGGATGAGATCGTCATAGGCCATTTTTACAAAGCGCGGGCGGA
GGGTGCCAGACTGCGGTATAATGGTTCCATCCGGCCCAGGGGCGTAGTTACCCTCACAGATTTGCATTTC
CCACGCTTTGAGTTCAGATGGGGGGATCATGTCTACCTGCGGGGCGATGAAGAAAACGGTTTCCGGGGTA
GGGGAGATCAGCTGGGAAGAAAGCAGGTTCCTGAGCAGCTGCGACTTACCGCAGCCGGTGGGCCCGTAAA
TCACACCTATTACCGGCTGCAACTGGTAGTTAAGAGAGCTGCAGCTGCCGTCATCCCTGAGCAGGGGGGC
CACTTCGTTAAGCATGTCCCTGACTCGCATGTTTTCCCTGACCAAATCCGCCAGAAGGCGCTCGCCGCCC
AGCGATAGCAGTTCTTGCAAGGAAGCAAAGTTTTTCAACGGTTTGAGACCGTCCGCCGTAGGCATGCTTT
TGAGCGTTTGACCAAGCAGTTCCAGGCGGTCCCACAGCTCGGTCACCTGCTCTACGGCATCTCGATCCAG
CATATCTCCTCGTTTCGCGGGTTGGGGCGGCTTTCGCTGTACGGCAGTAGTCGGTGCTCGTCCAGACGGG
CCAGGGTCATGTCTTTCCACGGGCGCAGGGTCCTCGTCAGCGTAGTCTGGGTCACGGTGAAGGGGTGCGC
TCCGGGCTGCGCGCTGGCCAGGGTGCGCTTGAGGCTGGTCCTGCTGGTGCTGAAGCGCTGCCGGTCTTCG
CCCTGCGCGTCGGCCAGGTAGCATTTGACCATGGTGTCATAGTCCAGCCCCTCCGCGGCGTGGCCCTTGG
CGCGCAGCTTGCCCTTGGAGGAGGCGCCGCACGAGGGGCAGTGCAGACTTTTGAGGGCGTAGAGCTTGGG
CGCGAGAAATACCGATTCCGGGGAGTAGGCATCCGCGCCGCAGGCCCCGCAGACGGTCTCGCATTCCACG
AGCCAGGTGAGCTCTGGCCGTTCGGGGTCAAAAACCAGGTTTCCCCCATGCTTTTTGATGCGTTTCTTAC
CTCTGGTTTCCATGAGCCGGTGTCCACGCTCGGTGACGAAAAGGCTGTCCGTGTCCCCGTATACAGACTT
GAGAGGGAGTTTAAACGAATTCAATAGCTTGTTGCATGGGCGGCGATATAAAATGCAAGGTGCTGCTCAA
AAAATCAGGCAAAGCCTCGCGCAAAAAAGAAAGCACATCGTAGTCATGCTCATGCAGATAAAGGCAGGTA
AGCTCCGGAACCACCACAGAAAAAGACACCATTTTTCTCTCAAACATGTCTGCGGGTTTCTGCATAAACA
CAAAATAAAATAACAAAAAAACATTTAAACATTAGAAGCCTGTCTTACAACAGGAAAAACAACCCTTATA
AGCATAAGACGGACTACGGCCATGCCGGCGTGACCGTAAAAAAACTGGTCACCGTGATTAAAAAGCACCA
CCGACAGCTCCTCGGTCATGTCCGGAGTCATAATGTAAGACTCGGTAAACACATCAGGTTGATTCACATC
GGTCAGTGCTAAAAAGCGACCGAAATAGCCCGGGGGAATACATACCCGCAGGCGTAGAGACAACATTACA
GCCCCCATAGGAGGTATAACAAAATTAATAGGAGAGAAAAACACATAAACACCTGAAAAACCCTCCTGCC
TAGGCAAAATAGCACCCTCCCGCTCCAGAACAACATACAGCGCTTCCACAGCGGCAGCCATAACAGTCAG
CCTTACCAGTAAAAAAGAAAACCTATTAAAAAAACACCACTCGACACGGCACCAGCTCAATCAGTCACAG
TGTAAAAAAGGGCCAAGTGCAGAGCGAGTATATATAGGACTAAAAAATGACGTAACGGTTAAAGTCCACA
AAAAACACCCAGAAAACCGCACGCGAACCTACGCCCAGAAACGAAAGCCAAAAAACCCACAACTTCCTCA
AATCGTCACTTCCGTTTTCCCACGTTACGTCACTTCCCATTTTAAGAAAACTACAATTCCCAACACATAC
AAGTTACTCCGCCCTAAAACCTACGTCACCCGCCCCGTTCCCACGCCCCGCGCCACGTCACAAACTCCAC
CCCCTCATTATCATATTGGCTTCAATCCAAAATAAGGTATATTATTGATGATGTTAATTAACATGCATGG
ATCCATATGCGGTGTGAAATACCGCACAGATGCGTAAGGAGAAAATACCGCATCAGGCGCTCTTCCGCTT
CCTCGCTCACTGACTCGCTGCGCTCGGTCGTTCGGCTGCGGCGAGCGGTATCAGCTCACTCAAAGGCGGT
AATACGGTTATCCACAGAATCAGGGGATAACGCAGGAAAGAACATGTGAGCAAAAGGCCAGCAAAAGGCC
AGGAACCGTAAAAAGGCCGCGTTGCTGGCGTTTTTCCATAGGCTCCGCCCCCCTGACGAGCATCACAAAA
ATCGACGCTCAAGTCAGAGGTGGCGAAACCCGACAGGACTATAAAGATACCAGGCGTTTCCCCCTGGAAG
CTCCCTCGTGCGCTCTCCTGTTCCGACCCTGCCGCTTACCGGATACCTGTCCGCCTTTCTCCCTTCGGGA
AGCGTGGCGCTTTCTCATAGCTCACGCTGTAGGTATCTCAGTTCGGTGTAGGTCGTTCGCTCCAAGCTGG
GCTGTGTGCACGAACCCCCCGTTCAGCCCGACCGCTGCGCCTTATCCGGTAACTATCGTCTTGAGTCCAA
CCCGGTAAGACACGACTTATCGCCACTGGCAGCAGCCACTGGTAACAGGATTAGCAGAGCGAGGTATGTA
GGCGGTGCTACAGAGTTCTTGAAGTGGTGGCCTAACTACGGCTACACTAGAAGGACAGTATTTGGTATCT
GCGCTCTGCTGAAGCCAGTTACCTTCGGAAAAAGAGTTGGTAGCTCTTGATCCGGCAAACAAACCACCGC
TGGTAGCGGTGGTTTTTTTGTTTGCAAGCAGCAGATTACGCGCAGAAAAAAAGGATCTCAAGAAGATCCT
TTGATCTTTTCTACGGGGTCTGACGCTCAGTGGAACGAAAACTCACGTTAAGGGATTTTGGTCATGAGAT
TATCAAAAAGGATCTTCACCTAGATCCTTTTAAATTAAAAATGAAGTTTTAAATCAATCTAAAGTATATA
TGAGTAAACTTGGTCTGACAGTTACCAATGCTTAATCAGTGAGGCACCTATCTCAGCGATCTGTCTATTT
CGTTCATCCATAGTTGCCTGACTCCCCGTCGTGTAGATAACTACGATACGGGAGGGCTTACCATCTGGCC
CCAGTGCTGCAATGATACCGCGAGACCCACGCTCACCGGCTCCAGATTTATCAGCAATAAACCAGCCAGC
CGGAAGGGCCGAGCGCAGAAGTGGTCCTGCAACTTTATCCGCCTCCATCCAGTCTATTAATTGTTGCCGG
GAAGCTAGAGTAAGTAGTTCGCCAGTTAATAGTTTGCGCAACGTTGTTGCCATTGCTGCAGCCATGAGAT
TATCAAAAAGGATCTTCACCTAGATCCTTTTCACGTAGAAAGCCAGTCCGCAGAAACGGTGCTGACCCCG
GATGAATGTCAGCTACTGGGCTATCTGGACAAGGGAAAACGCAAGCGCAAAGAGAAAGCAGGTAGCTTGC
AGTGGGCTTACATGGCGATAGCTAGACTGGGCGGTTTTATGGACAGCAAGCGAACCGGAATTGCCAGCTG
GGGCGCCCTCTGGTAAGGTTGGGAAGCCCTGCAAAGTAAACTGGATGGCTTTCTTGCCGCCAAGGATCTG
ATGGCGCAGGGGATCAAGCTCTGATCAAGAGACAGGATGAGGATCGTTTCGCATGATTGAACAAGATGGA
TTGCACGCAGGTTCTCCGGCCGCTTGGGTGGAGAGGCTATTCGGCTATGACTGGGCACAACAGACAATCG
GCTGCTCTGATGCCGCCGTGTTCCGGCTGTCAGCGCAGGGGCGCCCGGTTCTTTTTGTCAAGACCGACCT
GTCCGGTGCCCTGAATGAACTGCAAGACGAGGCAGCGCGGCTATCGTGGCTGGCCACGACGGGCGTTCCT
TGCGCAGCTGTGCTCGACGTTGTCACTGAAGCGGGAAGGGACTGGCTGCTATTGGGCGAAGTGCCGGGGC
AGGATCTCCTGTCATCTCACCTTGCTCCTGCCGAGAAAGTATCCATCATGGCTGATGCAATGCGGCGGCT
GCATACGCTTGATCCGGCTACCTGCCCATTCGACCACCAAGCGAAACATCGCATCGAGCGAGCACGTACT
CGGATGGAAGCCGGTCTTGTCGATCAGGATGATCTGGACGAAGAGCATCAGGGGCTCGCGCCAGCCGAAC
TGTTCGCCAGGCTCAAGGCGAGCATGCCCGACGGCGAGGATCTCGTCGTGACCCATGGCGATGCCTGCTT
GCCGAATATCATGGTGGAAAATGGCCGCTTTTCTGGATTCATCGACTGTGGCCGGCTGGGTGTGGCGGAC
CGCTATCAGGACATAGCGTTGGCTACCCGTGATATTGCTGAAGAGCTTGGCGGCGAATGGGCTGACCGCT
TCCTCGTGCTTTACGGTATCGCCGCTCCCGATTCGCAGCGCATCGCCTTCTATCGCCTTCTTGACGAGTT
CTTCTGAATTTTGTTAAAATTTTTGTTAAATCAGCTCATTTTTTAACCAATAGGCCGAAATCGGCACCAT
CCCTTATAAATCAAAAGAATAGACCGAGATAGGGT
[37 nt withheld, positions 10116-10152]
AAAGAACGTGGACTCCAACGTCAAAGG
[49 nt withheld, positions 10180-10228]
TAATCAAGTTTTTTGTGGTCGAGGTGCCGTAAAGAT
[56 nt withheld, positions 10265-10320]
G
[95 nt withheld, positions 10322-10416]
GCGCTTAATGCGCCGCTACAGGGCGCGTCCATTCGCCATTCAGGATCGAATTAATTCTTAATTAA
