LOCUS       Exported 902 bp ds-DNA linear SYN 15-JUN-2021
DEFINITION  synthetic linear DNA
ACCESSION   .
VERSION     .
KEYWORDS    pShuttle-EGFP-CLASP2 340-1084 9xS/A
SOURCE      synthetic DNA construct
  ORGANISM  synthetic DNA construct
REFERENCE   1 (bases 1 to 902)
  AUTHORS   Kumar P, Lyle KS, Gierke S, Matov A, Danuser G, Wittmann T
  TITLE     GSK3beta phosphorylation modulates CLASP-microtubule association and
            lamella microtubule attachment.
  JOURNAL   J Cell Biol. 2009 Mar 23. 184(6):895-908.
  PUBMED    19289791
REFERENCE   2 (bases 1 to 902)
  AUTHORS   .
  TITLE     Direct Submission
  JOURNAL   Exported Jun 15, 2021 from SnapGene Server 1.1.58
            http://www.snapgene.com
FEATURES             Location/Qualifiers
     source          1..902
                     /organism="synthetic DNA construct"
                     /mol_type="other DNA"
ORIGIN
        1 gaccatacct ggacctgagg ccccatacac ttcgggggcg tagagggcac cagttgatct
       61 ggaatggtgt ctggaggcga ggggctgaaa agcgcgaaca ggagctgtgt ctctggcgct
      121 ctcccgagca gcttcccggg cgcatccttg agccacactt ggtcgaggaa tacgactgct
      181 tcgggccact gaaagcctag atggagcagc ctctctggca cagccctggg cccgtggtat
      241 cttgcttctt ttttgtgctg aggctgaatt gaccaggact ctttgaacac cagagctcac
      301 agtggacagg gctgttgtgg tcagaactct tcctggagac ccagaccggc taccaggctg
      361 tgattgagac accatttttg ttcgacttct tcctctagaa tctgccttgg catttcccat
      421 gccagcaagt ggtgctgaaa gttttgctct cacccggcca tcttcagatg ctgttccatc
      481 cagcttgtca gaagtatcct ctagtgacgc ataggaacct gcattcaggg cacctgcacc
      541 taagcgcccg cttcgcacag actgtccagc agcatgatgt gccttggcac ctgcagcagc
      601 attcacatca atgtcacttc gtgaacgctg caggcttcct ggaagggaac tggctttgct
      661 gctgcctgct gatactcttc cagccacagt tgatggattt gctgtagacc atttggaaga
      721 aaaagggcga ttgagacttt cctgtgagct ggatgaggac ctgtctgatt gtggaagaga
      781 tgctacactg ccagaactct ttaagtaagt ttgaagactc ttctgataag atggctcaag
      841 ggaattatat aatgtttcag cttcaccagg aaagtggttt ctaagaccca tgtatgtctt
      901 tc
//
