>Addgene plasmid #24384 | pShuttle-EGFP-CLASP2 340-1084 9xS/A | addgene partial sequence | sequence record 30262 | 24384 with hCLASP2-Fwd2 5'-AAAAATGGGTGCTGATTTGC
CCCTTGATGTTACAAGAGAGTCTTTTCCAAATGATCTTCAGTTCAATATTCTAATGAGATTTACAGTTGA
TCAGACCCAGACACCAAGCTTAAAGGTGAAGGTTGCTATCCTTAAATACATAGAAACTCTGGCCAAACAG
ATGGATCCAGGAGATTTTATAAATTCCAGTGAAACTCGCCTAGCAGTGTCTCGGGTCATCACTTGGACAA
CAGAACCCAAAAGTTCTGATGTTCGGAAGGCAGCACAGTCAGTGCTGATTTCATTATTTGAACTCAATAC
CCCAGAGTTTACAATGTTATTAGGAGCTTTACCAAAAACTTTTCAGGATGGTGCTACCAAGCTTCTTCAT
AATCACCTTCGAAACACTGGCAATGGAACCCAGAGTTCCATGGGGAGTCCTTTGACAAGACCAACACCAC
GATCACCAGCTAACTGGTCCAGTCCTCTTACTTCTCCTACCAATACATCACAGAATACTTTATCTCCAAG
TGCATTTGATTATGACACAGAAAATATGAACTCTGAAGATATTTATAGCTCTCTTAGAGGTGTCACTGAA
GCAATCCAGAATTTCAGCTTCCGTAGCCAAGAAGATATGAATGAGCCATTGAAAAGGGATTCTAAAAAAG
ATGATGGCGATTCAATGTGTGGTGGTCCTGGGATGTCTGACCCAAGAGCAGGAGGTGATGCTACTGACTC
AAGTCAAACAGCTCTTGATAATAAAGCTTCATTGCTCCATTCAATGCCTACTCACTCCTCTCCACGCTCT
CGATAGGCGGCCGCTCGAGCCTAAGCTTCTAGATAAGATATCCGATCCACCGGATCTAGATAACTGATCA
TAATCAGCCATACCACATTTGTAGAGGTTTTACTTGCTTTAAAAAACCTCCCACACCTCCCCCTGAACCT
GAAACATAAAATGAATGCAATGTG
