>Addgene plasmid #24384 | pShuttle-EGFP-CLASP2 340-1084 9xS/A | addgene partial sequence | sequence record 30264 | 24384 with hCLASP2-F (CCGAAGCAGTCGTATTCCTC)
AGCTGCTCGGGAGAGCGCCAGAGACACAGCTCCTGTTCGCGCTTTTCAGCCCCTCGCCTCCAGACACCAT
TCCAGATCAACTGGTGCCCTCTACGCCCCCGAAGTGTATGGGGCCTCAGGTCCAGGTTATGGGATCAGCC
AATCAAGTCGACTGTCGTCTTCTGTTAGTGCCATGCGAGTCCTGAACACAGGTTCTGATGTGGAGGAGGC
GGTGGCAGATGCCTTGAAAAAACCAGCTCGAAGAAGATATGAATCATATGGAATGCATTCAGATGATGAC
GCCAACAGCGATGCATCTAGTGCTTGTTCAGAACGCTCCTATAGTTCTCGAAATGGTAGTATTCCTACAT
ATATGAGGCAGACGGAAGATGTGGCAGAAGTCCTCAATAGATGTGCTAGTTCCAATTGGTCAGAAAGGAA
AGAAGGCCTCCTAGGTCTGCAGAACTTATTAAAAAATCAGAGAACACTAAGTCGAGTTGAACTGAAAAGA
TTATGTGAAATTTTCACAAGAATGTTTGCTGACCCTCATGGCAAGAGAGTATTCAGCATGTTTTTGGAGA
CTCTAGTGGATTTCATACAAGTCCACAAAGATGATCTTCAAGATTGGTTGTTTGTACTGCTGACACAACT
ACTAAAAAAAATGGGTGCTGATTTGCTTGGATCTGTTCAGGCAAAAGTTCAGAAAGCCCTTGATGTTACA
AGAGAGTCTTTTCCAAATGATCTTCAGTTCAATATTCTAATGAGATTTACAGTTGATCAGACCCAGACAC
CAAGCTTAAAGGTGAAGGTTGCTATCCTTAAATACATAGAAACTCTGGCCAAACAGATGGATCCAGGAGA
TTTTATAAATTCCAGTGAAAACTCGCCTAGCAGTGTCTCGGGTCATCACTTGGACAACAGAACCCAAAAG
TTCTGATGTTCGGAAGGCAGCACAGTCAGTGCTGA
